>Addgene plasmid #244289 | pAAVLINKv1-pCALM1-Cre-3'-TANC2-FLAG | addgene full sequence | sequence record 491441 | Addgene NGS Result
CCTGCAGGCAGCTGCGCGCTCGCTCGCTCACTGAGGCCGCCCGGGCGTCGGGCGACCTTTGGTCGCCCGG
CCTCAGTGAGCGAGCGAGCGCGCAGAGAGGGAGTGGCCAACTCCATCACTAGGGGTTCCTGCGGCCGCAC
GCGTCGCTCTGCGCGAGGCGGCTCCGCCGCGGCGGAGGGATACGGCGCACCATATATATATCGCGGGGCG
CAGACTCGCGCTCCGGCAGTGGTGCTGGGAGTGTCGTGGACGCCGTGCCGTTACTCGTACGCCACCATGT
CCAATTTACTGACCGTACACCAAAATTTGCCTGCATTACCGGTCGATGCAACGAGTGATGAGGTTCGCAA
GAACCTGATGGACATGTTCAGGGATCGCCAGGCGTTTTCTGAGCATACCTGGAAAATGCTTCTGTCCGTT
TGCCGGTCGTGGGCGGCATGGTGCAAGTTGAATAACCGGAAATGGTTTCCCGCAGAACCTGAAGATGTTC
GCGATTATCTTCTATATCTTCAGGCGCGCGGTCTGGCAGTAAAAACCATCCAGCAACATTTGGGCCAGCT
AAACATGCTTCATCGTCGGTCCGGGCTGCCACGACCAAGTGACAGCAATGCTGTTTCACTGGTTATGCGG
CGGATCCGAAAAGAAAACGTTGATGCCGGTGAACGTGCAAAACAGGCTCTAGCGTTCGAACGCACTGATT
TCGACCAGGTTCGTTCACTCATGGAAAATAGCGATCGCTGCCAGGATATACGTAATCTGGCATTTCTGGG
GATTGCTTATAACACCCTGTTACGTATAGCCGAAATTGCCAGGATCAGGGTTAAAGATATCTCACGTACT
GACGGTGGGAGAATGTTAATCCATATTGGCAGAACGAAAACGCTGGTTAGCACCGCAGGTGTAGAGAAGG
CACTTAGCCTGGGGGTAACTAAACTGGTCGAGCGATGGATTTCCGTCTCTGGTGTAGCTGATGATCCGAA
TAACTACCTGTTTTGCCGGGTCAGAAAAAATGGTGTTGCCGCGCCATCTGCCACCAGCCAGCTATCAACT
CGCGCCCTGGAAGGGATTTTTGAAGCAACTCATCGATTGATTTACGGCGCTAAGGATGACTCTGGTCAGA
GATACCTGGCCTGGTCTGGACACAGTGCCCGTGTCGGAGCCGCGCGAGATATGGCCCGCGCTGGAGTTTC
AATACCGGAGATCATGCAAGCTGGTGGCTGGACCAATGTAAATATTGTAATGAACTATATCCGTAACCTG
GATAGTGAAACAGGGGCAATGGTGCGCCTGCTGGAAGATGGCGATTAGGTAAGTATCAAGGTTACAAGAC
AGGTTTAAGGAGACCAATAACTAGTATAACTTCGTATAGGATACTTTATAGCAATTTATGAAACTGGGCT
TGTCGAGACAGAGAAGACTCTTGCGTTTCTGATAGGCACCTATTGGTCTTACTGACATCCACTTTGCCTT
TCTCTCCACAGGTGCCTCCATTGCTCTTATGGACAAAGAAGGATTGACAGCCCTCAGCTGGGCTTGTTTG
AAGGGCCATCTCTCAGTAGTACGTTCTCTGGTGGATAACGGAGCTGCCACAGACCATGCTGACAAGAATG
GCCGTACCCCACTGGATCTGGCAGCTTTCTATGGCGATGCTGAGGTGGTCCAGTTCCTGGTAGATCATGG
GGCCATGATCGAGCACGTTGACTACAGTGGAATGCGCCCTTTGGATAGGGCAGTGGGGTGCCGGAACACT
TCTGTTGTTGTCACTCTTCTGAAGAAAGGAGCCAAGATAGGTTGTCAGACGTTACCGAGTCGCCCACGAG
GTCCAGCCACATGGGCGATGGCCACCTCCAAGCCAGACATCATGATCATCCTGTTGAGCAAGCTGATGGA
AGAGGGGGACATGTTTTATAAGAAAGGTAAAGTAAAGGAAGCTGCCCAGCGCTACCAGTACGCCCTGAAG
AAGTTCCCTAGAGAAGGGTTTGGTGAGGACTTGAAAACTTTCCGGGAACTAAAGGTGTCTCTCCTCCTCA
ACCTCTCTCGGTGTCGCAGGAAAATGAACGATTTTGGAATGGCGGAGGAATTTGCTACTAAGGCCCTGGA
GCTGAAACCGAAATCTTATGAAGCTTACTATGCGAGAGCAAGGGCAAAACGCAGCAGCAGACAGTTCGCA
GCAGCCTTAGAGGACCTGAACGAGGCCATCAAGCTGTGTCCCAACAACCGTGAGATCCAGAGACTTCTGC
TGAGAGTGGAAGAAGAGTGTAGACAGATGCAGCAGCCACAGCAGCCACCGCCGCCACCGCAGCCTCAGCA
GCAGTTGCCGGAAGAAGCAGAACCTGAGCCACAGCATGAAGACATATACTCTGTACAGGATATATTCGAG
GAGGAGTACCTGGAACAGGATGTTGAAAATGTTTCCATTGGCCTCCAGACAGAGGCCCGGCCCAGCCAGG
GGCTCCCGGTCATCCAGAGCCCACCCTCCTCTCCCCCGCATCGGGACTCAGCCTACATCTCCAGCTCACC
TCTTGGCTCTCATCAGGTTTTTGACTTCCGGTCCAGTAGTTCTGTAGGCTCTCCCACTAGACAGACCTAT
CAGTCCACCTCACCTGCCCTTTCTCCAACTCATCAGAACTCACATTACAGGCCTAGCCCACCACACACTT
CCCCGGCTCATCAGGGAGGATCTTACCGTTTCAGCCCCCCTCCTGTGGGAGGACAGGGCAAAGAATACCC
AAGCCCTCCCCCTTCCCCTCTCCGGAGAGGCCCTCAGTATCGGGCCAGCCCTCCAGCTGAAAGTATGAGT
GTCTATAGATCCCAGTCTGGTTCACCCGTGCGCTATCAGCAGGAAACAAGCGTCAGTCAGCTTCCTGGCA
GACCCAAATCTCCATTATCCAAAATGGCCCAGCGGCCCTACCAGATGCCTCAGCTCCCTGTGGCAGTTCC
CCAGCAAGGGCTCAGGCTACAGCCTGCCAAGGCCCAGATTGTGAGAAGTAACCAGCCCAGCCCAGCCGTC
CATTCAAGCACCGTCATCCCCACAGGAGCCTATGGCCAAGTAGCCCATTCAATGGCCAGTAAATACCAGT
CTTCACAAGGAGACATAGGAGTCAGCCAGAGCCGGTTGGTTTATCAAGGGTCAATTGGGGGAATCGTAGG
GGATGGAAGGCCGGTGCAGCATGTCCAAGCCAGCCTGAGTGCAGGCGCCATCTGTCAGCATGGAGGATTG
ACCAAAGAGGATCTTCCACAGCGACCTTCCTCAGCATACCGAGGTGGCGTGAGATACAGCCAGACACCAC
AGATCGGACGCAGCCAGTCAGCATCCTATTACCCAGTCTGTCACTCAAAACTAGATCTGGAGCGCTCCTC
CAGCCAACTAGGTTCCCCTGATGTGTCGCATTTAATCAGAAGACCTATCAGTGTCAACCCTAACGAAATC
AAACCGCACCCGCCAACTCCCAGGCCGTTGCTGCATTCCCAAAGTGTAGGCCTTCGCTTCTCTCCATCTA
GCAATAGTATCTCCTCCACCTCCAACCTAACTCCGACCTTCCGGCCATCTTCTTCCATCCAGCAAATGGA
GATCCCACTGAAACCTGCATATGAGAGGTCATGTGACGAGCTGTCGCCAGTGTCTCCAACTCAAGGAGGT
TACCCCAGTGAGCCCACCCGATCCAGGACCACACCATTCATGGGGATCATAGATAAAACAGCACGGACTC
AGCAGTACCCCCACCTCCACCAGCAGAATCGGACCTGGGCAGTGTCATCTGTGGACACCGTCCTCAGTCC
CACGTCTCCAGGCAACCTGCCTCAGCCTGAGTCCTTCAGTCCACCATCATCCATCAGCAACATTGCCTTT
TATAACAAAACCAACAATGCACAGAATGGCCATTTGCTGGAGGACGATTATTACAGCCCCCATGGGATGC
TGGCTAACGGGTCTCGTGGAGACCTCTTGGAGCGAGTCAGCCAGGCCTCCTCCTATCCCGACGTGAAGGT
AGCTCGGACTCTACCTGTGGCTCAGGCATACCAGGACAACCTGTACAGGCAGCTGTCCCGAGACTCTCGG
CAAGGGCAGACATCCCCTATCAAACCAAAGAGACCGTTCGTGGAGTCTAATGTTAAGGACTACAAAGACC
ATGACGGTGATTATAAAGATCATGACATCGACTACAAGGATGACGATGACAAGTAAGAATTCTGATGACT
CGAGATAATCAACCTCTGGATTACAAAATTTGTGAAAGATTGACTGGTATTCTTAACTATGTTGCTCCTT
TTACGCTATGTGGATACGCTGCTTTAATGCCTTTGTATCATGCTATTGCTTCCCGTATGGCTTTCATTTT
CTCCTCCTTGTATAAATCCTGGTTAGTTCTTGCCACGGCGGAACTCATCGCCGCCTGCCTTGCCCGCTGC
TGGACAGGGGCTCGGCTGTTGGGCACTGACAATTCCGTGGTGTTTATTTGTGAAATTTGTGATGCTATTG
CTTTATTTGTAACCATCTAGCTTTATTTGTGAAATTTGTGATGCTATTGCTTTATTTGTAACCATTATAA
GCTGCAATAAACAAGTTAACAACAACAATTGCATTCATTTTATGTTTCAGGTTCAGGGGGAGATGTGGGA
GGTTTTTTAAAGATCTGGAGACCGGTGTGGCACGTGCGGACCGAGCGGCCGCAGGAACCCCTAGTGATGG
AGTTGGCCACTCCCTCTCTGCGCGCTCGCTCGCTCACTGAGGCCGGGCGACCAAAGGTCGCCCGACGCCC
GGGCTTTGCCCGGGCGGCCTCAGTGAGCGAGCGAGCGCGCAGCTGCCTGCAGGGGCGCCTGATGCGGTAT
TTTCTCCTTACGCATCTGTGCGGTATTTCACACCGCATA
[95 nt withheld, positions 4870-4964]
T
[46 nt withheld, positions 4966-5011]
C
[141 nt withheld, positions 5013-5153]
CCTTTGACGTTGGAGTCCACGTTCTTT
[37 nt withheld, positions 5181-5217]
ACTCTATCTCGGGCTATTCTTTTGATTTATAAGGGATTTTGCCGATTTCGGTCTATTGGTTAAAAAATGA
GCTGATTTAACAAAAATTTAACGCGAATTTTAACAAAATATTAACGTTTACAATTTTATGGTGCACTCTC
AGTACAATCTGCTCTGATGCCGCATAGTTAAGCCAGCCCCGACACCCGCCAACACCCGCTGACGCGCCCT
GACGGGCTTGTCTGCTCCCGGCATCCGCTTACAGACAAGCTGTGACCGTCTCCGGGAGCTGCATGTGTCA
GAGGTTTTCACCGTCATCACCGAAACGCGCGAGACGAAAGGGCCTCGTGATACGCCTATTTTTATAGGTT
AATGTCATGATAATAATGGTTTCTTAGACGTCAGGTGGCACTTTTCGGGGAAATGTGCGCGGAACCCCTA
TTTGTTTATTTTTCTAAATACATTCAAATATGTATCCGCTCATGAGACAATAACCCTGATAAATGCTTCA
ATAATATTGAAAAAGGAAGAGTATGAGTATTCAACATTTCCGTGTCGCCCTTATTCCCTTTTTTGCGGCA
TTTTGCCTTCCTGTTTTTGCTCACCCAGAAACGCTGGTGAAAGTAAAAGATGCTGAAGATCAGTTGGGTG
CACGAGTGGGTTACATCGAACTGGATCTCAACAGCGGTAAGATCCTTGAGAGTTTTCGCCCCGAAGAACG
TTTTCCAATGATGAGCACTTTTAAAGTTCTGCTATGTGGCGCGGTATTATCCCGTATTGACGCCGGGCAA
GAGCAACTCGGTCGCCGCATACACTATTCTCAGAATGACTTGGTTGAGTACTCACCAGTCACAGAAAAGC
ATCTTACGGATGGCATGACAGTAAGAGAATTATGCAGTGCTGCCATAACCATGAGTGATAACACTGCGGC
CAACTTACTTCTGACAACGATCGGAGGACCGAAGGAGCTAACCGCTTTTTTGCACAACATGGGGGATCAT
GTAACTCGCCTTGATCGTTGGGAACCGGAGCTGAATGAAGCCATACCAAACGACGAGCGTGACACCACGA
TGCCTGTAGCAATGGCAACAACGTTGCGCAAACTATTAACTGGCGAACTACTTACTCTAGCTTCCCGGCA
ACAATTAATAGACTGGATGGAGGCGGATAAAGTTGCAGGACCACTTCTGCGCTCGGCCCTTCCGGCTGGC
TGGTTTATTGCTGATAAATCTGGAGCCGGTGAGCGTGGGTCTCGCGGTATCATTGCAGCACTGGGGCCAG
ATGGTAAGCCCTCCCGTATCGTAGTTATCTACACGACGGGGAGTCAGGCAACTATGGATGAACGAAATAG
ACAGATCGCTGAGATAGGTGCCTCACTGATTAAGCATTGGTAACTGTCAGACCAAGTTTACTCATATATA
CTTTAGATTGATTTAAAACTTCATTTTTAATTTAAAAGGATCTAGGTGAAGATCCTTTTTGATAATCTCA
TGACCAAAATCCCTTAACGTGAGTTTTCGTTCCACTGAGCGTCAGACCCCGTAGAAAAGATCAAAGGATC
TTCTTGAGATCCTTTTTTTCTGCGCGTAATCTGCTGCTTGCAAACAAAAAAACCACCGCTACCAGCGGTG
GTTTGTTTGCCGGATCAAGAGCTACCAACTCTTTTTCCGAAGGTAACTGGCTTCAGCAGAGCGCAGATAC
CAAATACTGTTCTTCTAGTGTAGCCGTAGTTAGGCCACCACTTCAAGAACTCTGTAGCACCGCCTACATA
CCTCGCTCTGCTAATCCTGTTACCAGTGGCTGCTGCCAGTGGCGATAAGTCGTGTCTTACCGGGTTGGAC
TCAAGACGATAGTTACCGGATAAGGCGCAGCGGTCGGGCTGAACGGGGGGTTCGTGCACACAGCCCAGCT
TGGAGCGAACGACCTACACCGAACTGAGATACCTACAGCGTGAGCTATGAGAAAGCGCCACGCTTCCCGA
AGGGAGAAAGGCGGACAGGTATCCGGTAAGCGGCAGGGTCGGAACAGGAGAGCGCACGAGGGAGCTTCCA
GGGGGAAACGCCTGGTATCTTTATAGTCCTGTCGGGTTTCGCCACCTCTGACTTGAGCGTCGATTTTTGT
GATGCTCGTCAGGGGGGCGGAGCCTATGGAAAAACGCCAGCAACGCGGCCTTTTTACGGTTCCTGGCCTT
TTGCTGGCCTTTTGCTCACATGT
Features (pLannotate 1.2.2; 20 found; start..end, strand, type, name):
     12..39      +  repeat_region  AAV2 ITR (fragment): inverted terminal repeat of adeno-associated virus serotype 2 inverted
     68..95      +  repeat_region  AAV2 ITR (fragment): inverted terminal repeat of adeno-associated virus serotype 2 inverted
    277..1305    +  CDS            cre: RECR_BPP1 - Experimental evidence at protein level: Swiss-Prot protein existence level 1. Catalyzes site-specific recombination between two 34-base- pair LOXP sites. Its role is to maintain the phage genome as a monomeric unit-copy plasmid in the lysogenic state. From Escherichia phage P1 (Bacteriophage P1).
   1309..1349    +  intron         chimeric intron (fragment): chimera between introns from human β-globin and immunoglobulin heavy chain genes
   1356..1380    +  protein_bind   lox2272 (fragment): Cre-mediated recombination occurs in the 8-bp core sequence (GGATACTT). lox2272 sites are compatible with each other, but incompatible with loxP or loxN sites (Lee and Saito, 1988). Cre recombinase
   1390..1481    +  intron         chimeric intron (fragment): chimera between introns from human β-globin and immunoglobulin heavy chain genes
   1736..4114    +  CDS            TANC2 (fragment): TANC2_HUMAN - Also known as KIAA1148, KIAA1636. Experimental evidence at protein level: Swiss-Prot protein existence level 1. Scaffolding protein in the dendritic spines which acts as immobile postsynaptic posts able to recruit KIF1A-driven dense core vesicles to dendritic spines. From Homo sapiens (Human).
   4118..4183    +  CDS            3xFLAG: three tandem FLAG® epitope tags, followed by an enterokinase cleavage site
   4207..4364    +  misc_feature   WPRE (fragment): woodchuck hepatitis virus posttranscriptional regulatory element
   4370..4454    +  misc_feature   WPRE (fragment): woodchuck hepatitis virus posttranscriptional regulatory element
   4453..4496    -  polyA_signal   SV40 poly(A) signal (fragment): SV40 polyadenylation signal
   4500..4567    -  polyA_signal   SV40 poly(A) signal (fragment): SV40 polyadenylation signal
   4673..4813    +  repeat_region  AAV2 ITR: inverted terminal repeat of adeno-associated virus serotype 2 inverted
   4818..4869    -  misc_feature   bom (fragment): basis of mobility region from pBR322
   4888..5343    +  rep_origin     f1 ori (sequence partly withheld): f1 bacteriophage origin of replication; arrow indicates direction of (+) strand synthesis
   5344..5393    -  misc_feature   bom (fragment): basis of mobility region from pBR322
   5495..5530    -  CDS            rop (fragment): Rop protein, which maintains plasmids at low copy number; rop
   5625..5729    +  promoter       AmpR promoter: bla
   5730..6590    +  CDS            AmpR: β-lactamase; bla; confers resistance to ampicillin, carbenicillin, and related antibiotics
   6761..7349    +  rep_origin     ori: high-copy-number ColE1/pMB1/pBR322/pUC origin of replication
