[The description below was written by a language model from this plasmid's Addgene catalogue record and pLannotate feature annotations shown in this document.]
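Description:
pAAVLINKv1-pCALM1-Cre-3'-TANC2-FLAG is an AAV transfer plasmid built on the pAAV-MCS2 backbone. It serves as the 3' half of an AAVLINK vector pair for expressing human TANC2, a large postsynaptic scaffolding protein whose coding sequence does not fit comfortably in a single AAV genome. The 7.4 kb plasmid is propagated in E. coli at high copy from a ColE1/pUC-type origin under ampicillin selection (AmpR with its bla promoter), and it also carries an f1 phage origin. AAV2 inverted terminal repeats flank the payload and allow it to be packaged into AAV particles. One ITR is annotated intact, while the other is detected only as short fragments.

Between the ITRs, the annotation shows a complete Cre recombinase coding sequence. It is followed by pieces of a chimeric β-globin/immunoglobulin intron that surround a lox2272 site, and then by a C-terminal portion of the TANC2 coding sequence fused to a 3xFLAG epitope. Truncated WPRE elements and an SV40 polyadenylation signal come next. The catalogue lists the promoter as pCALM1. It is not annotated as a feature, but it presumably occupies the unannotated stretch upstream of Cre.

This layout suggests that the vector supplies Cre, which recombines its lox2272 site with a matching site on a partner 5' vector. That would join the two genomes, and the lox scar would sit inside an intron that is spliced out to give a full-length, FLAG-tagged TANC2 transcript. The record itself does not spell out this mechanism and refers to the associated publication for the corresponding partner vectors. The stated purpose is large-cargo TANC2 delivery by DNA recombination between AAV genomes.
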