Addgene plasmid #244289: pAAVLINKv1-pCALM1-Cre-3'-TANC2-FLAG
Purpose: 3' AAVLINK plasmid for TANC2 expression
Depositing lab: Zhonghua Lu. Depositing organization: Shenzhen Institute of Advanced Technology (SIAT), Chinese Academy of Sciences. Publication: AAVLINK: A potent DNA-recombination method for large cargo delivery in gene therapy. Lin J, Lin Y, Liu N, Cao W, Zhang J, Wen S, Zhang Y, Liao W, Hong Z, Lin Y, Liu Q, Liu H, Li Q, Chen B, Li M, Luo Z, Yang L, Yang Y, Zheng SH, Wang Y, Chu H, Hu Y, Qin Y, Luo BX, Tian S, Chen Y, Yan T, Yang L, Wang H, Liu T, Jiang Y, Lu Z. Cell. 2026 Feb 5;189(3):969-986.e17. doi: 10.1016/j.cell.2025.12.039. Epub 2026 Jan 27. PubMed 41605211.
Backbone
  Vector backbone: pAAV-MCS2
  Backbone manufacturer: Steve Jackson (Addgene # 46954)
  Vector type: AAV
Growth in bacteria
  Bacterial resistance: Ampicillin, 100 μg/mL
  Growth temperature: 37°C
  Growth strain: NEB Stable
  Copy number: High Copy
Gene/Insert
  Gene/Insert name: TANC2
  Species: H. sapiens (human)
  Entrez Gene: TANC2 (a.k.a. IDDALDS, ROLSA, rols)
  Promoter: pCALM1
  Tag / fusion protein: FLAG (C terminal on insert)
  Cloning method: Restriction Enzyme; 5′ cloning site unknown (unknown if destroyed)
Terms and licenses: Academic/Nonprofit Terms; Industry Terms: Not Available to Industry
Depositor comments: See publication for corresponding AAV Link vectors.
How to cite: pAAVLINKv1-pCALM1-Cre-3'-TANC2-FLAG was a gift from Zhonghua Lu (Addgene plasmid # 244289 ; http://n2t.net/addgene:244289 ; RRID:Addgene_244289)
